>Addgene plasmid #37871 | MSCV-N 11E5b | depositor partial sequence | sequence record 47515 | Tag and insert
TCTGCCACCATGGACTACAAGGATGACGATGACAAGCTCGATGGAGGATACCCATACGATGTTCCAGATT
ACGCTGCTCGAGGTTATCAAACAAGTTTGTACAAAAAAGTTGGCATGGTGATGTTAACCTGTCACTTAAA
TGATGGTGATACATGGTTGTTTCTGTGGTTGTTTACTGCATTTGTTGTAGCTGTACTTGGATTGTTGTTA
CTACATTACAGGGCTGTACATGGTACTGAAAAAACTAAATGTGCTAAGTGTAAATCAAACCGCAATACTA
CTGTGGATTATGTGTATATGTCACATGGTGATAATGGAGATTATGTGTACATGAACTAAACTTTCTTGTA
CAAAGTGGTTCGATAA
