>Addgene plasmid #37871 | MSCV-N 11E5b | addgene partial sequence | sequence record 49975 | pLXSN-5
TCACTCCTTCTCTAGGCGCCGGAATTAGATCTGCCACCATGGACTACAAGGATGACGATGACAAGCTCGA
TGGAGGATACCCATACGATGTTCCAGATTACGCTGCTCGAGGTTATCAAACAAGTTTGTACAAAAAAGTT
GGCATGGTGATGTTAACCTGTCACTTAAATGATGGTGATACATGGTTGTTTCTGTGGTTGTTTACTGCAT
TTGTTGTAGCTGTACTTGGATTGTTGTTACTACATTACAGGGCTGTACATGGTACTGAAAAAACTAAATG
TGCTAAGTGTAAATCAAACCGCAATACTACTGTGGATTATGTGTATATGTCACATGGTGATAATGGAGAT
TATGTGTACATGAACTAAACTTTCTTGTACAAAGTGGTTCGATAACGAATTCCGCCCCCCCCCCC
