[The description below was written by a language model from this plasmid's Addgene catalogue record.]
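Description:
MSCV-N 11E5b is a retroviral mammalian expression plasmid built on the MSCV-N FLAGHA backbone, a murine stem cell virus-derived vector. It carries the E5b open reading frame of human papillomavirus type 11, an insert of about 220 bp. The insert was introduced by Gateway recombination, so that the backbone supplies tandem Flag and HA epitopes fused to the N terminus of the viral protein. The plasmid is maintained in E. coli under ampicillin selection and is listed as low copy. In mammalian cells, puromycin resistance allows selection of stably transduced populations.

The record lists the promoter as "PKG", which probably refers to a PGK promoter. In MSCV-type vectors that element usually drives the puromycin marker while the viral LTR transcribes the inserted gene, but no feature table is provided, so the actual arrangement cannot be confirmed here. The listed sizes look inconsistent at first, because the total vector (6882 bp) is smaller than the empty backbone (8162 bp). This would fit with the Gateway reaction replacing a larger destination cassette with the short insert, although the record does not explain it.

As a retroviral vector, the plasmid would be packaged into virus particles in cells that supply the viral structural proteins. The resulting virus delivers an integrating expression cassette to target cells. The dual Flag-HA tag suits detection and tandem affinity purification of E5b-associated host proteins. This matches the associated publication, a systematic study of how tumour virus proteins perturb host cell networks. The record also notes that part of the plasmid derives from material made by another laboratory.
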