Addgene plasmid #37871: MSCV-N 11E5b
Depositing lab: Karl Munger. Depositing organization: Brigham and Women's Hospital. Publication: Interpreting cancer genomes using systematic host network perturbations by tumour virus proteins. Rozenblatt-Rosen O, Deo RC, Padi M, Adelmant G, Calderwood MA, Rolland T, Grace M, Dricot A, Askenazi M, Tavares M, Pevzner SJ, Abderazzaq F, Byrdsong D, Carvunis AR, Chen AA, Cheng J, Correll M, Duarte M, Fan C, Feltkamp MC, Ficarro SB, Franchi R, Garg BK, Gulbahce N, Hao T, Holthaus AM, James R, Korkhin A, Litovchick L, Mar JC, Pak TR, Rabello S, Rubio R, Shen Y, Singh S, Spangle JM, Tasan M, Wanamaker S, Webber JT, Roecklein-Canfield J, Johannsen E, Barabasi AL, Beroukhim R, Kieff E, Cusick ME, Hill DE, Munger K, Marto JA, Quackenbush J, Roth FP, DeCaprio JA, Vidal M. Nature. 2012 Jul 26;487(7408):491-5. 10.1038/nature11288 PubMed 22810586.
Backbone
  Vector backbone: MSCV-N FLAGHA
  Backbone size w/o insert (bp): 8162
  Total vector size (bp): 6882
  Vector type: Mammalian Expression, Retroviral
  Selectable markers: Puromycin
Growth in bacteria
  Bacterial resistance: Ampicillin, 100 μg/mL
  Growth temperature: 37°C
  Growth strain: DH5alpha
  Copy number: Low Copy
Gene/Insert
  Gene/Insert name: HPV 11 E5b
  Species: HPV
  Insert size (bp): 220
  GenBank ID: P69901.1
  Promoter: PKG
  Tag / fusion protein: Flag (N terminal on backbone); HA (N terminal on backbone)
  Cloning method: Gateway Cloning
  Sequencing primers: 5′ LXSN 5'; 3′ MSCV-N seq. rev
Resource information
  A portion of this plasmid was derived from a plasmid made by: Y. Jacob lab
Terms and licenses: Academic/Nonprofit Terms; Industry Terms: Not Available to Industry
How to cite: MSCV-N 11E5b was a gift from Karl Munger (Addgene plasmid # 37871 ; http://n2t.net/addgene:37871 ; RRID:Addgene_37871)
